>Addgene plasmid #24258 | pCDNA3 Flag Bmf (S74A) | addgene partial sequence | sequence record 30554 | 24258 with CMV-F
ATTAGCAGAGCTCTCTGGCTACTAGAGAACCCACTGCTTACTGGCTTATCGAAATTAATACGACTCACTA
TAGGGAGACCCAAGCTTACGGCAGCCAACATGGACTATAAGGACGATGATGACAAAGGATCCGAGCCATC
TCAGTGTGTGGAGGAGCTGGAGGATGATGTGTTCCAACCAGAGGATGGGGAGCCGGTGACCCAACCCGGG
AGCTTGCTCTCTGCTGACCTGTTTGCCCAGAGCCTACTGGACTGCCCCCTCAGCCGACTTCAGCTCTTCC
CTCTCACCCACTGCTGTGGCCCTGGCCTTCGACCCACCAGCCAGGAAGACAAAGCTACCCAGACTCTCGC
CCCAGCCTCCCCCAGCCAAGGTGTCATGCTGCCTTGTGGGGTGACTGAGGAACCCCAGCGACTCTTTTAT
GGCAATGCTGGCTATCGGCTTCCTCTCCCTGCCAGTTTCCCAGCAGTCTTGCCCATTGGGGAGCAGCCCC
CCGAAGGGCAGTGGCAACATCAAGCAGAGGTACAGATTGCCCGAAAGCTTCAGTGCATTGCAGACCAGTT
CCACCGGCTTCATGTGCAGCAACACCAGCAGAACCAAAATCGTGTGTGGTGGCAGATCCTCCTCTTCCTG
CACAACCTTGCTTTGAATGGAGAAGAGAACAGGAACGGGGCAGGCCCTAGGTGAGAATTCTGCAGATATC
CATCACACTGGCGGCCGCTCGAGCATGCATCTAGAGGGCCCTNTTCTATAGTGTCACCTAAATGCTAGAG
CTCGCTGATCAGCCTCG
