[The description below was written by a language model from this plasmid's Addgene catalogue record.]
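Description:
pCDNA3 Flag Bmf (S74A) is a mammalian expression plasmid built on the Invitrogen pcDNA3 backbone (about 5.4 kb without insert). It is maintained as a high-copy plasmid in E. coli under ampicillin selection. No feature table accompanies the record, so the regulatory elements are not listed explicitly. The standard pcDNA3 backbone drives inserts from the CMV immediate-early promoter with a bovine growth hormone polyadenylation signal, carries a neomycin resistance cassette for G418 selection of stable mammalian lines, and flanks the polylinker with T7 and SP6 promoters. This is consistent with the T7 and SP6 sequencing primers named in the record.

The insert is a roughly 600 bp cDNA encoding human Bmf (Bcl2 modifying factor), a BH3-only pro-apoptotic member of the Bcl2 family. It was cloned between HindIII and EcoRI sites, both of which are retained, and carries an N-terminal Flag epitope for detection or immunoprecipitation. The coding sequence contains a serine-to-alanine substitution that removes a potential phosphoacceptor residue. The record is internally inconsistent on its position: the plasmid name and the mutation field specify Ser74, whereas the insert name field reads S87A, so users should confirm the change by sequencing.

The associated publication concerns JNK phosphorylation of Bim-related Bcl2 family proteins and the resulting Bax-dependent apoptosis. The construct therefore most plausibly serves as a non-phosphorylatable Bmf mutant, expressed in transfected mammalian cells and compared with wild-type Bmf to test how phosphorylation at this site affects its pro-apoptotic activity.
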