Addgene plasmid #24258: pCDNA3 Flag Bmf (S74A)
Depositing lab: Roger Davis. Depositing organization: University of Massachusetts, Worcester. Publication: JNK phosphorylation of Bim-related members of the Bcl2 family induces Bax-dependent apoptosis. Lei K, Davis RJ. Proc Natl Acad Sci U S A. 2003 Mar 4. 100(5):2432-7. 10.1073/pnas.0438011100 PubMed 12591950.
Backbone
  Vector backbone: pcDNA3
  Backbone manufacturer: invitrogen
  Backbone size w/o insert (bp): 5446
  Vector type: Mammalian Expression
Growth in bacteria
  Bacterial resistance: Ampicillin, 100 μg/mL
  Growth temperature: 37°C
  Growth strain: DH5alpha
  Copy number: High Copy
Gene/Insert
  Gene/Insert name: Bmf (S87A) (alt name: Bcl2 modifying factor)
  Species: H. sapiens (human)
  Insert size (bp): 596
  Mutation: changed Serine 74 to Alanine
  GenBank ID: NM_001003940
  Entrez Gene: BMF
  Tag / fusion protein: Flag (N terminal on insert)
  Cloning method: Restriction Enzyme; 5′ cloning site Hind III (not destroyed); 3′ cloning site EcoRI (not destroyed)
  Sequencing primers: 5′ T7; 3′ SP6
Terms and licenses: Academic/Nonprofit Terms; Industry Terms: Not Available to Industry
How to cite: pCDNA3 Flag Bmf (S74A) was a gift from Roger Davis (Addgene plasmid # 24258 ; http://n2t.net/addgene:24258 ; RRID:Addgene_24258)
